>Addgene plasmid #163535 | pCMV_eA3A-nCas9 | addgene full sequence | sequence record 320368 | Addgene NGS Result
GACATTGATTATTGACTAGTTATTAATAGTAATCAATTACGGGGTCATTAGTTCATAGCCCATATATGGA
GTTCCGCGTTACATAACTTACGGTAAATGGCCCGCCTGGCTGACCGCCCAACGACCCCCGCCCATTGACG
TCAATAATGACGTATGTTCCCATAGTAACGCCAATAGGGACTTTCCATTGACGTCAATGGGTGGAGTATT
TACGGTAAACTGCCCACTTGGCAGTACATCAAGTGTATCATATGCCAAGTACGCCCCCTATTGACGTCAA
TGACGGTAAATGGCCCGCCTGGCATTATGCCCAGTACATGACCTTATGGGACTTTCCTACTTGGCAGTAC
ATCTACGTATTAGTCATCGCTATTACCATGGTGATGCGGTTTTGGCAGTACATCAATGGGCGTGGATAGC
GGTTTGACTCACGGGGATTTCCAAGTCTCCACCCCATTGACGTCAATGGGAGTTTGTTTTGGCACCAAAA
TCAACGGGACTTTCCAAAATGTCGTAACAACTCCGCCCCATTGACGCAAATGGGCGGTAGGCGTGTACGG
TGGGAGGTCTATATAAGCAGAGCTGGTTTAGTGAACCGTCAGATCCGCTAGAGATCCGCGGCCGCTAATA
CGACTCACTATAGGGAGAGCCGCCACCATGAAACGGACAGCCGACGGAAGCGAGTTCGAGTCACCAAAGA
AGAAGCGGAAAGTCGAGGCAAGCCCAGCAAGCGGCCCACGGCACCTGATGGACCCCCACATTTTCACCAG
CAACTTCAACAACGGAATCGGACGACACAAGACCTACCTGTGCTATGAGGTGGAGAGGCTGGACAACGGC
ACATCCGTGAAGATGGATCAGCACAGAGGCTTCCTGCACGGCCAGGCCAAGAATCTGCTGTGCGGCTTCT
ACGGCCGGCACGCAGAGCTGCGCTTTCTGGACCTGGTGCCATCTCTGCAGCTGGATCCCGCCCAGATCTA
TAGGGTGACCTGGTTCATCAGCTGGTCCCCTTGCTTTAGCTGGGGATGTGCAGGAGAGGTGAGGGCCTTC
CTGCAGGAGAACACACACGTGAGGCTGAGAATCTTTGCCGCCCGGATCTACGACTATGATCCCCTGTACA
AGGAGGCCCTGCAGATGCTGAGGGACGCAGGAGCCCAGGTGTCTATCATGACCTATGATGAGTTCAAGCA
CTGCTGGGACACATTTGTGGATCACCAGGGCTGTCCCTTTCAGCCTTGGGACGGCCTGGACGAGCATTCC
CAGGCACTGAGCGGACGGCTGAGGGCAATTCTGCAGAACCAGGGCAATTCTGGCGGATCTAGCGGAGGAT
CCTCTGGCAGCGAGACACCAGGAACAAGCGAGTCAGCAACACCAGAGAGCAGTGGCGGCAGCAGCGGCGG
CAGCGACAAGAAGTACAGCATCGGCCTGGCCATCGGCACCAACTCTGTGGGCTGGGCCGTGATCACCGAC
GAGTACAAGGTGCCCAGCAAGAAATTCAAGGTGCTGGGCAACACCGACCGGCACAGCATCAAGAAGAACC
TGATCGGAGCCCTGCTGTTCGACAGCGGCGAAACAGCCGAGGCCACCCGGCTGAAGAGAACCGCCAGAAG
AAGATACACCAGACGGAAGAACCGGATCTGCTATCTGCAAGAGATCTTCAGCAACGAGATGGCCAAGGTG
GACGACAGCTTCTTCCACAGACTGGAAGAGTCCTTCCTGGTGGAAGAGGATAAGAAGCACGAGCGGCACC
CCATCTTCGGCAACATCGTGGACGAGGTGGCCTACCACGAGAAGTACCCCACCATCTACCACCTGAGAAA
GAAACTGGTGGACAGCACCGACAAGGCCGACCTGCGGCTGATCTATCTGGCCCTGGCCCACATGATCAAG
TTCCGGGGCCACTTCCTGATCGAGGGCGACCTGAACCCCGACAACAGCGACGTGGACAAGCTGTTCATCC
AGCTGGTGCAGACCTACAACCAGCTGTTCGAGGAAAACCCCATCAACGCCAGCGGCGTGGACGCCAAGGC
CATCCTGTCTGCCAGACTGAGCAAGAGCAGACGGCTGGAAAATCTGATCGCCCAGCTGCCCGGCGAGAAG
AAGAATGGCCTGTTCGGAAACCTGATTGCCCTGAGCCTGGGCCTGACCCCCAACTTCAAGAGCAACTTCG
ACCTGGCCGAGGATGCCAAACTGCAGCTGAGCAAGGACACCTACGACGACGACCTGGACAACCTGCTGGC
CCAGATCGGCGACCAGTACGCCGACCTGTTTCTGGCCGCCAAGAACCTGTCCGACGCCATCCTGCTGAGC
GACATCCTGAGAGTGAACACCGAGATCACCAAGGCCCCCCTGAGCGCCTCTATGATCAAGAGATACGACG
AGCACCACCAGGACCTGACCCTGCTGAAAGCTCTCGTGCGGCAGCAGCTGCCTGAGAAGTACAAAGAGAT
TTTCTTCGACCAGAGCAAGAACGGCTACGCCGGCTACATTGACGGCGGAGCCAGCCAGGAAGAGTTCTAC
AAGTTCATCAAGCCCATCCTGGAAAAGATGGACGGCACCGAGGAACTGCTCGTGAAGCTGAACAGAGAGG
ACCTGCTGCGGAAGCAGCGGACCTTCGACAACGGCAGCATCCCCCACCAGATCCACCTGGGAGAGCTGCA
CGCCATTCTGCGGCGGCAGGAAGATTTTTACCCATTCCTGAAGGACAACCGGGAAAAGATCGAGAAGATC
CTGACCTTCCGCATCCCCTACTACGTGGGCCCTCTGGCCAGGGGAAACAGCAGATTCGCCTGGATGACCA
GAAAGAGCGAGGAAACCATCACCCCCTGGAACTTCGAGGAAGTGGTGGACAAGGGCGCTTCCGCCCAGAG
CTTCATCGAGCGGATGACCAACTTCGATAAGAACCTGCCCAACGAGAAGGTGCTGCCCAAGCACAGCCTG
CTGTACGAGTACTTCACCGTGTATAACGAGCTGACCAAAGTGAAATACGTGACCGAGGGAATGAGAAAGC
CCGCCTTCCTGAGCGGCGAGCAGAAAAAGGCCATCGTGGACCTGCTGTTCAAGACCAACCGGAAAGTGAC
CGTGAAGCAGCTGAAAGAGGACTACTTCAAGAAAATCGAGTGCTTCGACTCCGTGGAAATCTCCGGCGTG
GAAGATCGGTTCAACGCCTCCCTGGGCACATACCACGATCTGCTGAAAATTATCAAGGACAAGGACTTCC
TGGACAATGAGGAAAACGAGGACATTCTGGAAGATATCGTGCTGACCCTGACACTGTTTGAGGACAGAGA
GATGATCGAGGAACGGCTGAAAACCTATGCCCACCTGTTCGACGACAAAGTGATGAAGCAGCTGAAGCGG
CGGAGATACACCGGCTGGGGCAGGCTGAGCCGGAAGCTGATCAACGGCATCCGGGACAAGCAGTCCGGCA
AGACAATCCTGGATTTCCTGAAGTCCGACGGCTTCGCCAACAGAAACTTCATGCAGCTGATCCACGACGA
CAGCCTGACCTTTAAAGAGGACATCCAGAAAGCCCAGGTGTCCGGCCAGGGCGATAGCCTGCACGAGCAC
ATTGCCAATCTGGCCGGCAGCCCCGCCATTAAGAAGGGCATCCTGCAGACAGTGAAGGTGGTGGACGAGC
TCGTGAAAGTGATGGGCCGGCACAAGCCCGAGAACATCGTGATCGAAATGGCCAGAGAGAACCAGACCAC
CCAGAAGGGACAGAAGAACAGCCGCGAGAGAATGAAGCGGATCGAAGAGGGCATCAAAGAGCTGGGCAGC
CAGATCCTGAAAGAACACCCCGTGGAAAACACCCAGCTGCAGAACGAGAAGCTGTACCTGTACTACCTGC
AGAATGGGCGGGATATGTACGTGGACCAGGAACTGGACATCAACCGGCTGTCCGACTACGATGTGGACCA
TATCGTGCCTCAGAGCTTTCTGAAGGACGACTCCATCGACAACAAGGTGCTGACCAGAAGCGACAAGAAC
CGGGGCAAGAGCGACAACGTGCCCTCCGAAGAGGTCGTGAAGAAGATGAAGAACTACTGGCGGCAGCTGC
TGAACGCCAAGCTGATTACCCAGAGAAAGTTCGACAATCTGACCAAGGCCGAGAGAGGCGGCCTGAGCGA
ACTGGATAAGGCCGGCTTCATCAAGAGACAGCTGGTGGAAACCCGGCAGATCACAAAGCACGTGGCACAG
ATCCTGGACTCCCGGATGAACACTAAGTACGACGAGAATGACAAGCTGATCCGGGAAGTGAAAGTGATCA
CCCTGAAGTCCAAGCTGGTGTCCGATTTCCGGAAGGATTTCCAGTTTTACAAAGTGCGCGAGATCAACAA
CTACCACCACGCCCACGACGCCTACCTGAACGCCGTCGTGGGAACCGCCCTGATCAAAAAGTACCCTAAG
CTGGAAAGCGAGTTCGTGTACGGCGACTACAAGGTGTACGACGTGCGGAAGATGATCGCCAAGAGCGAGC
AGGAAATCGGCAAGGCTACCGCCAAGTACTTCTTCTACAGCAACATCATGAACTTTTTCAAGACCGAGAT
TACCCTGGCCAACGGCGAGATCCGGAAGCGGCCTCTGATCGAGACAAACGGCGAAACCGGGGAGATCGTG
TGGGATAAGGGCCGGGATTTTGCCACCGTGCGGAAAGTGCTGAGCATGCCCCAAGTGAATATCGTGAAAA
AGACCGAGGTGCAGACAGGCGGCTTCAGCAAAGAGTCTATCCTGCCCAAGAGGAACAGCGATAAGCTGAT
CGCCAGAAAGAAGGACTGGGACCCTAAGAAGTACGGCGGCTTCGACAGCCCCACCGTGGCCTATTCTGTG
CTGGTGGTGGCCAAAGTGGAAAAGGGCAAGTCCAAGAAACTGAAGAGTGTGAAAGAGCTGCTGGGGATCA
CCATCATGGAAAGAAGCAGCTTCGAGAAGAATCCCATCGACTTTCTGGAAGCCAAGGGCTACAAAGAAGT
GAAAAAGGACCTGATCATCAAGCTGCCTAAGTACTCCCTGTTCGAGCTGGAAAACGGCCGGAAGAGAATG
CTGGCCTCTGCCGGCGAACTGCAGAAGGGAAACGAACTGGCCCTGCCCTCCAAATATGTGAACTTCCTGT
ACCTGGCCAGCCACTATGAGAAGCTGAAGGGCTCCCCCGAGGATAATGAGCAGAAACAGCTGTTTGTGGA
ACAGCACAAGCACTACCTGGACGAGATCATCGAGCAGATCAGCGAGTTCTCCAAGAGAGTGATCCTGGCC
GACGCTAATCTGGACAAAGTGCTGTCCGCCTACAACAAGCACCGGGATAAGCCCATCAGAGAGCAGGCCG
AGAATATCATCCACCTGTTTACCCTGACCAATCTGGGAGCCCCTGCCGCCTTCAAGTACTTTGACACCAC
CATCGACCGGAAGAGGTACACCAGCACCAAAGAGGTGCTGGACGCCACCCTGATCCACCAGAGCATCACC
GGCCTGTACGAGACACGGATCGACCTGTCTCAGCTGGGAGGTGACTCTGGCGGCTCAAAAAGAACCGCCG
ACGGCAGCGAATTCGAGCCCAAGAAGAAGAGGAAAGTCTAACCGGTCATCATCACCATCACCATTGAGTT
TAAACCCGCTGATCAGCCTCGACTGTGCCTTCTAGTTGCCAGCCATCTGTTGTTTGCCCCTCCCCCGTGC
CTTCCTTGACCCTGGAAGGTGCCACTCCCACTGTCCTTTCCTAATAAAATGAGGAAATTGCATCGCATTG
TCTGAGTAGGTGTCATTCTATTCTGGGGGGTGGGGTGGGGCAGGACAGCAAGGGGGAGGATTGGGAAGAC
AATAGCAGGCATGCTGGGGATGCGGTGGGCTCTATGGCTTCTGAGGCGGAAAGAACCAGCTGGGGCTCGA
TACCGTCGACCTCTAGCTAGAGCTTGGCGTAATCATGGTCATAGCTGTTTCCTGTGTGAAATTGTTATCC
GCTCACAATTCCACACAACATACGAGCCGGAAGCATAAAGTGTAAAGCCTAGGGTGCCTAATGAGTGAGC
TAACTCACATTAATTGCGTTGCGCTCACTGCCCGCTTTCCAGTCGGGAAACCTGTCGTGCCAGCTGCATT
AATGAATCGGCCAACGCGCGGGAAGAGGCGGTTTGCGTATTGGGCGCTCTTCCGCTTCCTCGCTCACTGA
CTCGCTGCGCTCGGTCGTTCGGCTGCGGCGAGCGGTATCAGCTCACTCAAAGGCGGTAATACGGTTATCC
ACAGAATCAGGGGATAACGCAGGAAAGAACATGTGAGCAAAAGGCCAGCAAAAGGCCAGGAACCGTAAAA
AGGCCGCGTTGCTGGCGTTTTTCCATAGGCTCCGCCCCCCTGACGAGCATCACAAAAATCGACGCTCAAG
TCAGAGGTGGCGAAACCCGACAGGACTATAAAGATACCAGGCGTTTCCCCCTGGAAGCTCCCTCGTGCGC
TCTCCTGTTCCGACCCTGCCGCTTACCGGATACCTGTCCGCCTTTCTCCCTTCGGGAAGCGTGGCGCTTT
CTCATAGCTCACGCTGTAGGTATCTCAGTTCGGTGTAGGTCGTTCGCTCCAAGCTGGGCTGTGTGCACGA
ACCCCCCGTTCAGCCCGACCGCTGCGCCTTATCCGGTAACTATCGTCTTGAGTCCAACCCGGTAAGACAC
GACTTATCGCCACTGGCAGCAGCCACTGGTAACAGGATTAGCAGAGCGAGGTATGTAGGCGGTGCTACAG
AGTTCTTGAAGTGGTGGCCTAACTACGGCTACACTAGAAGAACAGTATTTGGTATCTGCGCTCTGCTGAA
GCCAGTTACCTTCGGAAAAAGAGTTGGTAGCTCTTGATCCGGCAAACAAACCACCGCTGGTAGCGGTGGT
TTTTTTGTTTGCAAGCAGCAGATTACGCGCAGAAAAAAAGGATCTCAAGAAGATCCTTTGATCTTTTCTA
CGGGGTCTGACACTCAGTGGAACGAAAACTCACGTTAAGGGATTTTGGTCATGAGATTATCAAAAAGGAT
CTTCACCTAGATCCTTTTAAATTAAAAATGAAGTTTTAAATCAATCTAAAGTATATATGAGTAAACTTGG
TCTGACAGTTACCAATGCTTAATCAGTGAGGCACCTATCTCAGCGATCTGTCTATTTCGTTCATCCATAG
TTGCCTGACTCCCCGTCGTGTAGATAACTACGATACGGGAGGGCTTACCATCTGGCCCCAGTGCTGCAAT
GATACCGCGAGACCCACGCTCACCGGCTCCAGATTTATCAGCAATAAACCAGCCAGCCGGAAGGGCCGAG
CGCAGAAGTGGTCCTGCAACTTTATCCGCCTCCATCCAGTCTATTAATTGTTGCCGGGAAGCTAGAGTAA
GTAGTTCGCCAGTTAATAGTTTGCGCAACGTTGTTGCCATTGCTACAGGCATCGTGGTGTCACGCTCGTC
GTTTGGTATGGCTTCATTCAGCTCCGGTTCCCAACGATCAAGGCGAGTTACATGATCCCCCATGTTGTGC
AAAAAAGCGGTTAGCTCCTTCGGTCCTCCGATCGTTGTCAGAAGTAAGTTGGCCGCAGTGTTATCACTCA
TGGTTATGGCAGCACTGCATAATTCTCTTACTGTCATGCCATCCGTAAGATGCTTTTCTGTGACTGGTGA
GTACTCAACCAAGTCATTCTGAGAATAGTGTATGCGGCGACCGAGTTGCTCTTGCCCGGCGTCAATACGG
GATAATACCGCGCCACATAGCAGAACTTTAAAAGTGCTCATCATTGGAAAACGTTCTTCGGGGCGAAAAC
TCTCAAGGATCTTACCGCTGTTGAGATCCAGTTCGATGTAACCCACTCGTGCACCCAACTGATCTTCAGC
ATCTTTTACTTTCACCAGCGTTTCTGGGTGAGCAAAAACAGGAAGGCAAAATGCCGCAAAAAAGGGAATA
AGGGCGACACGGAAATGTTGAATACTCATACTCTTCCTTTTTCAATATTATTGAAGCATTTATCAGGGTT
ATTGTCTCATGAGCGGATACATATTTGAATGTATTTAGAAAAATAAACAAATAGGGGTTCCGCGCACATT
TCCCCGAAAAGTGCCACCTGACGTCGACGGATCGGGAGATCGATCTCCCGATCCCCTAGGGTCGACTCTC
AGTACAATCTGCTCTGATGCCGCATAGTTAAGCCAGTATCTGCTCCCTGCTTGTGTGTTGGAGGTCGCTG
AGTAGTGCGCGAGCAAAATTTAAGCTACAACAAGGCAAGGCTTGACCGACAATTGCATGAAGAATCTGCT
TAGGGTTAGGCGTTTTGCGCTGCTTCGCGATGTACGGGCCAGATATACGCGTT
Features (pLannotate 1.2.2; 17 found; start..end, strand, type, name):
      1..380     +  enhancer       CMV enhancer: human cytomegalovirus immediate early enhancer
    381..584     +  promoter       CMV promoter: human cytomegalovirus (CMV) immediate early promoter
    626..644     +  promoter       T7 promoter: promoter for bacteriophage T7 RNA polymerase
    715..1308    +  CDS            APOBEC3A: ABC3A_HUMAN - Experimental evidence at protein level: Swiss-Prot protein existence level 1. DNA deaminase (cytidine deaminase) with restriction activity against viruses, foreign DNA and mobility of retrotransposons. Exhibits antiviral activity against adeno-associated virus (AAV) and human T- cell leukemia virus type 1 (HTLV-1) and may inhibit the mobility of LTR and non-LTR retrotransposons. Selectively targets single-stranded DNA and can deaminate both methylcytosine and cytosine in foreign DNA. Can induce somatic hypermutation in the nuclear and mitochondrial DNA. May also play a role in th
   1405..3006    +  CDS            dCas9(N): N-terminal portion of catalytically inactive Streptococcus pyogenes dCas9 carrying the D10A mutation (Zetsche et al., 2015)
   3007..5501    +  CDS            Cas9(C) (fragment): C-terminal portion of Streptococcus pyogenes Cas9 (Zetsche et al., 2015)
   5623..5847    +  polyA_signal   bGH poly(A) signal: bovine growth hormone polyadenylation signal
   5851..5872    +  promoter       SV40 promoter (fragment): SV40 enhancer and early promoter
   5877..5893    +  misc_feature   MCS (fragment): pBluescript multiple cloning site
   5942..5958    -  protein_bind   lac operator: The lac repressor binds to the lac operator to inhibit transcription in E. coli. This inhibition can be relieved by adding lactose or isopropyl-β-D-thiogalactopyranoside (IPTG). lac repressor encoded by lacI
   5966..5996    -  promoter       lac promoter: promoter for the E. coli lac operon
   6011..6032    -  protein_bind   CAP binding site: CAP binding activates transcription in the presence of cAMP. E. coli catabolite activator protein
   6045..6137    -  CDS            lacI (fragment): lac repressor; lacI; The lac repressor binds to the lac operator to inhibit transcription in E. coli. This inhibition can be relieved by adding lactose or isopropyl-β-D-thiogalactopyranoside (IPTG).
   6320..6908    -  rep_origin     ori: high-copy-number ColE1/pMB1/pBR322/pUC origin of replication
   7079..7939    -  CDS            AmpR: β-lactamase; bla; confers resistance to ampicillin, carbenicillin, and related antibiotics
   7940..8044    -  promoter       AmpR promoter: bla
   8115..8159    -  misc_feature   bom (fragment): basis of mobility region from pBR322
