[The description below was written by a language model from this plasmid's Addgene catalogue record and pLannotate feature annotations shown in this document.]
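Description:
pCMV_eA3A-nCas9 is an 8.3 kb mammalian expression plasmid built on a pCMV backbone and encoding a CRISPR base editor intended for C•G-to-G•C editing in mammalian cells. It is propagated in E. coli from a high-copy ColE1/pUC-type origin and selected with ampicillin through a β-lactamase (AmpR) cassette driven by its own bla promoter. Short remnants of lac regulatory elements (lac promoter, operator, CAP site, a lacI fragment), an SV40 promoter fragment, an MCS fragment and a bom fragment are backbone leftovers rather than functional parts of the payload. No mammalian selection marker is annotated.

The expression cassette consists of the human cytomegalovirus immediate-early enhancer and promoter, followed by a T7 promoter that could permit in vitro transcription, a single fusion open reading frame, and the bovine growth hormone polyadenylation signal. The fusion begins with human APOBEC3A, a single-stranded-DNA cytidine deaminase; the "eA3A" name indicates an engineered variant, although the record does not list its specific substitutions. A gap of roughly 100 nt, presumably a linker, separates it from Streptococcus pyogenes Cas9 carrying the D10A mutation. The annotation tool splits Cas9 into adjoining N- and C-terminal segments, but these are contiguous and together represent the nickase (nCas9), which cuts only one strand. No uracil glycosylase inhibitor domain is annotated, and nuclear localisation signals are not annotated either.

When co-delivered with a separately supplied guide RNA, which this plasmid does not encode, the nickase directs the deaminase to a target site so that cytosines in the exposed single strand are deaminated, and cellular processing of the lesion can yield C-to-G outcomes. The plasmid is typically used for transient transfection to test or apply this editor architecture.
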