Addgene plasmid #163535: pCMV_eA3A-nCas9
Purpose: Mammalian CG-to-GC base editing
Depositing lab: David Liu. Publication: Efficient C*G-to-G*C base editors developed using CRISPRi screens, target-library analysis, and machine learning. Koblan LW, Arbab M, Shen MW, Hussmann JA, Anzalone AV, Doman JL, Newby GA, Yang D, Mok B, Replogle JM, Xu A, Sisley TA, Weissman JS, Adamson B, Liu DR. Nat Biotechnol. 2021 Jun 28. pii: 10.1038/s41587-021-00938-z. doi: 10.1038/s41587-021-00938-z. PubMed 34183861.
Backbone
  Vector backbone: pCMV
  Vector type: Mammalian Expression, CRISPR
Growth in bacteria
  Bacterial resistance: Ampicillin, 100 μg/mL
  Growth temperature: 37°C
  Growth strain: NEB Stable
  Copy number: High Copy
Gene/Insert
  Gene/Insert name: eA3A-nCas9
  Species: H. sapiens (human)
  Mutation: nCas9 (D10A)
  Cloning method: Gibson Cloning
Terms and licenses: Academic/Nonprofit Terms; Industry Terms: Not Available to Industry
How to cite: pCMV_eA3A-nCas9 was a gift from David Liu (Addgene plasmid # 163535 ; http://n2t.net/addgene:163535 ; RRID:Addgene_163535)
